>Addgene plasmid #155251 | pcDNA-rUSP19ER-siRNAresistant | addgene full sequence | sequence record 313953 | Addgene NGS Result
GGTTTTTTTGTTTGCAAGCAGCAGATTACGCGCAGAAAAAAAGGATCTCAAGAAGATCCTTTGATCTTTT
CTACGGGGTCTGACGCTCAGTGGAACGAAAACTCACGTTAAGGGATTTTGGTCATGAGATTATCAAAAAG
GATCTTCACCTAGATCCTTTTAAATTAAAAATGAAGTTTTAAATCAATCTAAAGTATATATGAGTAAACT
TGGTCTGACAGTTACCAATGCTTAATCAGTGAGGCACCTATCTCAGCGATCTGTCTATTTCGTTCATCCA
TAGTTGCCTGACTCCCCGTCGTGTAGATAACTACGATACGGGAGGGCTTACCATCTGGCCCCAGTGCTGC
AATGATACCGCGAGACCCACGCTCACCGGCTCCAGATTTATCAGCAATAAACCAGCCAGCCGGAAGGGCC
GAGCGCAGAAGTGGTCCTGCAACTTTATCCGCCTCCATCCAGTCTATTAATTGTTGCCGGGAAGCTAGAG
TAAGTAGTTCGCCAGTTAATAGTTTGCGCAACGTTGTTGCCATTGCTACAGGCATCGTGGTGTCACGCTC
GTCGTTTGGTATGGCTTCATTCAGCTCCGGTTCCCAACGATCAAGGCGAGTTACATGATCCCCCATGTTG
TGCAAAAAAGCGGTTAGCTCCTTCGGTCCTCCGATCGTTGTCAGAAGTAAGTTGGCCGCAGTGTTATCAC
TCATGGTTATGGCAGCACTGCATAATTCTCTTACTGTCATGCCATCCGTAAGATGCTTTTCTGTGACTGG
TGAGTACTCAACCAAGTCATTCTGAGAATAGTGTATGCGGCGACCGAGTTGCTCTTGCCCGGCGTCAATA
CGGGATAATACCGCGCCACATAGCAGAACTTTAAAAGTGCTCATCATTGGAAAACGTTCTTCGGGGCGAA
AACTCTCAAGGATCTTACCGCTGTTGAGATCCAGTTCGATGTAACCCACTCGTGCACCCAACTGATCTTC
AGCATCTTTTACTTTCACCAGCGTTTCTGGGTGAGCAAAAACAGGAAGGCAAAATGCCGCAAAAAAGGGA
ATAAGGGCGACACGGAAATGTTGAATACTCATACTCTTCCTTTTTCAATATTATTGAAGCATTTATCAGG
GTTATTGTCTCATGAGCGGATACATATTTGAATGTATTTAGAAAAATAAACAAATAGGGGTTCCGCGCAC
ATTTCCCCGAAAAGTGCCACCTGACGTCGACGGATCGGGAGATCTCCCGATCCCCTATGGTGCACTCTCA
GTACAATCTGCTCTGATGCCGCATAGTTAAGCCAGTATCTGCTCCCTGCTTGTGTGTTGGAGGTCGCTGA
GTAGTGCGCGAGCAAAATTTAAGCTACAACAAGGCAAGGCTTGACCGACAATTGCATGAAGAATCTGCTT
AGGGTTAGGCGTTTTGCGCTGCTTCGCGATGTACGGGCCAGATATACGCGTTGACATTGATTATTGACTA
GTTATTAATAGTAATCAATTACGGGGTCATTAGTTCATAGCCCATATATGGAGTTCCGCGTTACATAACT
TACGGTAAATGGCCCGCCTGGCTGACCGCCCAACGACCCCCGCCCATTGACGTCAATAATGACGTATGTT
CCCATAGTAACGCCAATAGGGACTTTCCATTGACGTCAATGGGTGGAGTATTTACGGTAAACTGCCCACT
TGGCAGTACATCAAGTGTATCATATGCCAAGTACGCCCCCTATTGACGTCAATGACGGTAAATGGCCCGC
CTGGCATTATGCCCAGTACATGACCTTATGGGACTTTCCTACTTGGCAGTACATCTACGTATTAGTCATC
GCTATTACCATGGTGATGCGGTTTTGGCAGTACATCAATGGGCGTGGATAGCGGTTTGACTCACGGGGAT
TTCCAAGTCTCCACCCCATTGACGTCAATGGGAGTTTGTTTTGGCACCAAAATCAACGGGACTTTCCAAA
ATGTCGTAACAACTCCGCCCCATTGACGCAAATGGGCGGTAGGCGTGTACGGTGGGAGGTCTATATAAGC
AGAGCTCTCTGGCTAACTAGAGAACCCACTGCTTACTGGCTTATCGAAATTAATACGACTCACTATAGGG
AGACCCAAGCTGGCTAGTTAAGCTTGGTACCGAGCTCGGATCCACTAGTCCAGTGTGGTGGAATTCTGCA
GATATCCAGCACAGTGGCGGCCGCTCGAGTCTAGAGCCACCATGGCACATCATCATCATCATCACGACTA
CAAAGACCATGACGGTGATTATAAAGATCATGACATCGATTACAAGGATGACGATGACAAGCGCCCGGGC
TGCAGGAATTCGATGGGTCCATGTGCTGGCACCAGTGCTACAGGCCCAAGGAGGGGGCCTCCGGGATTGG
AGGAGGCAACTAGTAAAAAAAAACAAAAGGATCGAGCAAACCAGGAAAGTAAGGATGGAGATCCTAGGAG
AGTGTCCATGCCTCGAAAGGAGCCCACCAAAGATGAACTGTTGCTCGATTGGAGACAGAGTTCAGATAAG
GTGGTTGTTAAGCTGCGCGTGGGAACAGGTCCCATATGTCTGGAGGAAGTAGATGCTGCTTTCACAGACA
CGGACTGTGTGGTGAGGCTTCCAGATGGTCGGCAGTGGGGTGGTGTCTTCTTTGCTGAAATACAAAGTTC
TTGTACCAAAGTGCAGACTCACAAGGGTGGTCTTCTACAGTTGGCACTACCAAAGAAGGTGCCTCTTCTC
ACGTGGCCCTCTCTCCTGAAGAAACCTCTAGGGACCCAAGAACTGGTGCCAGGATTGCGGTGCCAGGAGA
ACGGACAAGAACTGTCTCCCATTGCCCTGGAGCCAGGTTCTGAGCCCCGCAGAGCTAAACAGGAAGCTCG
AAACCAGAAGAGGGCCCAGGGCCGTGGTGAGGTAGGCTCAGGGGCTAGCCCTGGGGCACAGGCAGGGCCC
AGTGCCAAGAGGGCTGTTCATCTCTGCAGAGGGCCAGAAGGTGAAGGGTCCATGGATGGGCCTGGCCCCC
AGGGTGATGCCCCATCCTTCCTGTCCGACTCAGCTACGCAGGTTGAGGCTGAGGAGCAGCTCCATGTTCC
ACCAGTGAACCCTCAAACAAGTCTCTTGGGCTCAGAGAAGAATTTAGCCCTTTTGACAGTAGAGAAGACA
GTGTCCCCCAGGAGTGACTCAGTCTCCCCAGTCATGATCCGGAACAGAGACCCTGAGAAAGATGACCATT
TCAAAGAGGAGATGGCAGTTGGAGCTGATCCTGCAGCCTTAGCGGATGAACCAGAGTCTATGGTGAACCT
GGCATTTGTCAAGAATGATTCGTATGAGAAGGGGCCGGATTCAGTGGTGGTGCACGTGTATGTGAAGGAG
AGCCGCAGGGATACCTCTCGAGTACTTTTCCGAGAGCAGGACTTCACGCTGATCTTCCAGACCAGGGATG
GAAATTTTCTGAGGCTGCATCCGGGCTGTGGGCCCCACACCATCTTCCGCTGGCAGGTGAAGCTCAGGAA
CTTGATTGAGCCAGAGCAATGTACGTTTTGTTTCACGGCCTCTCGAATCGATATCTGCCTCCGGAAGCGG
CAGAGTCAGCGCTGGGGGGGACTGGAGGCCCCTGCTACACGAGTGGGTGGTGCAAAGGTTGCCGTGCCGA
CAGGTCCAACCCCTTTGGATTCAACCCCTCCAGGAGGTGGCCCCCTCCCTCTGACTGGCCAGGAGGAAGC
CAGGGCTGTAGAGAAGGAAAAACCCAAGGCTCGGTCAGAGGACTCGGGGCTGGATGGTGTGGTGGCTCGC
ACCCCCTTGGAGCATGTTACCCCAAAGCCAGAACCGCACTTGGCCTCGCCCAAACCCACATGTATGGTGC
CTCCAATGCCTCATAGTCCAGTGAGTGGAGATAGTGTGGAGGAGGATGAAGAGGAAGAGAAGAAGGTTTG
TCTCCCAGGCTTTACTGGCCTCGTCAACTTAGGGAACACCTGCTTCATGAATAGTGTCATTCAGTCTCTG
TCCAACACTCGGGAGCTTCGTGACTTCTTCCACGACCGATCCTTTGAGGCTGAGATTAACTACAATAACC
CATTGGGGACTGGTGGGCGTCTGGCTATTGGCTTCGCTGTGCTGCTCCGGGCCCTGTGGAAGGGCACTCA
CCAAGCCTTTCAACCCTCCAAGCTAAAGGCCATTGTAGCAAGCAAGGCCAGCCAGTTTACAGGCTACGCA
CAGCATGATGCCCAAGAGTTCATGGCTTTCTTGTTGGATGGGCTGCATGAAGACCTGAATCGGATCCAAA
ACAAACCCTACACAGAGACTGTGGACTCAGATGGGCGACCTGACGAGGTGGTGGCTGAAGAAGCATGGCA
GCGGCACAAGATGAGGAACGACTCATTCATTGTGGACCTGTTTCAGGGCCAGTACAAGTCAAAGCTGGTG
TGCCCTGTGTGTGCCAAGGTCTCCATCACTTTTGACCCGTTCCTTTATCTGCCGGTACCCTTGCCACAAA
AGCAAAAGGTTCTCCCCATATATTATTTTGCCAGAGAGCCCCATAGCAAACCCATCAAGTTCCTGGTGAG
CGTCAGCAAGGAGAACTCCAGCGCAAGCGAAGTTTTGGAGTCCCTCTCTCAGAGTGTCCACGTGAAGCCT
GAGAGCCTGCGCCTGGCTGAGGTAATTAAGAATCGTTTCCACCGTGTTTTCTTGCCCTCCCACTCACTGG
ATGCTGTGTCGCCAACGGACGTGCTCCTGTGCTTTGAGCTGCTATCCCCAGAATTGGCTAAGGAGAGGGT
AGTGGTGCTAGAGGTGCAGCAGCGCCCCCAGGTACCCAGCATCCCTATCTCCAAGTGTGCAGCCTGCCAG
CGGAAGCAGCAATCAGAAGATGAAAAACTGAAGCGTTGTACCCGTTGCTACCGTGTGGGCTACTGCAACC
AGTTCTGTCAGAAAACCCATTGGCCTGACCACAAAGGCCTCTGCCGCCCCGAGAACATTGGCTACCCCTT
CCTGGTCAGTGTACCTGCTTCACGCCTCACTTATGCCCGTCTTGCTCAGCTACTAGAAGGTTATGCCCGG
TACTCTGTGAGCGTATTCCAACCACCCTTCCAGCCTGGCCGAATGGCTTTGGAATCACAGAGCCCTGGCT
GTACCACGTTGCTTTCAACCAGCTCTCTGGAGGCTGGGGATAGTGAAAGAGAACCCATTCAGCCTTCTGA
GCTCCAGTTGGTGACTCCTGTGGCTGAGGGGGATACCGGGGCTCACCGCATGTGGCCACCTGCTGATCGG
GGTCCTGTGCCTAGCACCAGTGGAATTTCTTCCGAGATGCTGGCCAGTGGGCCTATGGAAGGGTGTTCCT
TGCTTGCTGGTGAGAGGGTGTCTCGGCCTGAAGCTGCTGTGCCTGGGTACCAGCACTCACGTGAGTCTGT
GAGCGCCCACACGCCCCAGTTCTTCATCTATAAAATTGATGCGTCAAGCCGTGAGCAGCGGCTGGAGGAC
AAAGGGGACACTCCACTGGAGCTAGGTGATGACTGTAGCCTGGCTCTGGTGTGGCGGAACAACGAACGCC
TTCAGGAGTTTGTGCTGGTGGCCTCCAAGGAGCTGGAGTGTGCTGAAGACCCAGGCTCCGCTGGTGAGGC
TGCCCGTGCTGGCCACTTCACCCTGGACCAGTGCCTCAATCTCTTTACACGGCCTGAAGTGCTGGCACCT
GAGGAAGCCTGGTACTGCCCACAGTGCAAACAGCATCGAGAGGCCTCCAAGCAGCTGCTGCTGTGGCGCC
TACCAAATGTGCTCATCGTGCAGCTCAAGCGTTTCTCCTTTCGTAGCTTCATTTGGCGTGACAAGATCAA
TGACTTGGTGGAGTTTCCAGTTCGGAACCTGGACTTGAGCAAGTTCTGTATTGGTCAGAAAGAGGAGCAG
CTGCCTAGCTATGACCTGTATGCAGTCATCAACCACTACGGAGGCATGATCGGCGGCCACTACACTGCCT
GTGCACGGCTGCCCAGTGACCGTAGTAGCCAGCGCAGTGACGTGGGCTGGCGCTTGTTTGATGACAGCAC
GGTGACAACAGTAGACGAGAGCCAGGTGGTGACACGCTATGCCTATGTGCTCTTCTACCGTCGGCGGAAC
TCTCCTGTGGAGAGGCCCCCCAGGGCAGCTCACGCTGAACACCACCCAGACCTAGGCCCTGCAGCCGAGG
CTGCTGCCAGCCAGGCTTCCCGGATTTGGCAGGAGCTCGAGGCCGAGGAGGAGATGGTGCCCGAGGGGCC
TGGGCCTCTGGGTCCTTGGGGGCCCCAAGACTGGGTGGGGCCCCCGCCACGTGGCCCTACCACATCAGAC
GAGGGCTGCCTCCGATACTTTGTCCTGGGTACCGTGGCGGCTTTGGTGGCCCTTGTGCTCAACGTATTCT
ATCCTCTGGTATCTCAGAGTCGCTGGAGATGAGCTCCCCTGCAGGCGCCTGCTGTGAGCTGGCCTACCTA
TGCTCACCAGGACAGGCCTGCCTTTGTGGTGGGAGACAGCTCTGGGCTCTGAGCCTCAGTGTATGTATCT
GGTGGGAGACTTGTTGGGACTACAGCCTCTGTGGGGGCAGAGTATCCTAGGGTGTGTGTCCATCCAGTTG
TCTGTCCTCCTGTTTCTCTGACCCTTGTCCTAGGGCTTGGGGAATTCGATATCAAGCTAAACCCGCTGAT
CAGCCTCGACTGTGCCTTCTAGTTGCCAGCCATCTGTTGTTTGCCCCTCCCCCGTGCCTTCCTTGACCCT
GGAAGGTGCCACTCCCACTGTCCTTTCCTAATAAAATGAGGAAATTGCATCGCATTGTCTGAGTAGGTGT
CATTCTATTCTGGGGGGTGGGGTGGGGCAGGACAGCAAGGGGGAGGATTGGGAAGACAATAGCAGGCATG
CTGGGGATGCGGTGGGCTCTATGGCTTCTGAGGCGGAAAGAACCAGCTGGGGCTCTAGGGGGTATCCCC
[124 nt withheld, positions 6930-7053]
C
[91 nt withheld, positions 7055-7145]
A
[49 nt withheld, positions 7147-7195]
CCTTTGACGTTGGAGTCCACGTTCTTT
[37 nt withheld, positions 7223-7259]
ACCCTATCTCGGTCTATTCTTTTGATTTATAAGGGATTTTGCCGATTTCGGCCTATTGGTTAAAAAATGA
GCTGATTTAACAAAAATTTAACGCGAATTAATTCTGTGGAATGTGTGTCAGTTAGGGTGTGGAAAGTCCC
CAGGCTCCCCAGCAGGCAGAAGTATGCAAAGCATGCATCTCAATTAGTCAGCAACCAGGTGTGGAAAGTC
CCCAGGCTCCCCAGCAGGCAGAAGTATGCAAAGCATGCATCTCAATTAGTCAGCAACCATAGTCCCGCCC
CTAACTCCGCCCATCCCGCCCCTAACTCCGCCCAGTTCCGCCCATTCTCCGCCCCATGGCTGACTAATTT
TTTTTATTTATGCAGAGGCCGAGGCCGCCTCTGCCTCTGAGCTATTCCAGAAGTAGTGAGGAGGCTTTTT
TGGAGGCCTAGGCTTTTGCAAAAAGCTCCCGGGAGCTTGTATATCCATTTTCGGATCTGATCAAGAGACA
GGATGAGGATCGTTTCGCATGATTGAACAAGATGGATTGCACGCAGGTTCTCCGGCCGCTTGGGTGGAGA
GGCTATTCGGCTATGACTGGGCACAACAGACAATCGGCTGCTCTGATGCCGCCGTGTTCCGGCTGTCAGC
GCAGGGGCGCCCGGTTCTTTTTGTCAAGACCGACCTGTCCGGTGCCCTGAATGAACTGCAGGACGAGGCA
GCGCGGCTATCGTGGCTGGCCACGACGGGCGTTCCTTGCGCAGCTGTGCTCGACGTTGTCACTGAAGCGG
GAAGGGACTGGCTGCTATTGGGCGAAGTGCCGGGGCAGGATCTCCTGTCATCTCACCTTGCTCCTGCCGA
GAAAGTATCCATCATGGCTGATGCAATGCGGCGGCTGCATACGCTTGATCCGGCTACCTGCCCATTCGAC
CACCAAGCGAAACATCGCATCGAGCGAGCACGTACTCGGATGGAAGCCGGTCTTGTCGATCAGGATGATC
TGGACGAAGAGCATCAGGGGCTCGCGCCAGCCGAACTGTTCGCCAGGCTCAAGGCGCGCATGCCCGACGG
CGAGGATCTCGTCGTGACCCATGGCGATGCCTGCTTGCCGAATATCATGGTGGAAAATGGCCGCTTTTCT
GGATTCATCGACTGTGGCCGGCTGGGTGTGGCGGACCGCTATCAGGACATAGCGTTGGCTACCCGTGATA
TTGCTGAAGAGCTTGGCGGCGAATGGGCTGACCGCTTCCTCGTGCTTTACGGTATCGCCGCTCCCGATTC
GCAGCGCATCGCCTTCTATCGCCTTCTTGACGAGTTCTTCTGAGCGGGACTCTGGGGTTCGCGAAATGAC
CGACCAAGCGACGCCCAACCTGCCATCACGAGATTTCGATTCCACCGCCGCCTTCTATGAAAGGTTGGGC
TTCGGAATCGTTTTCCGGGACGCCGGCTGGATGATCCTCCAGCGCGGGGATCTCATGCTGGAGTTCTTCG
CCCACCCCAACTTGTTTATTGCAGCTTATAATGGTTACAAATAAAGCAATAGCATCACAAATTTCACAAA
TAAAGCATTTTTTTCACTGCATTCTAGTTGTGGTTTGTCCAAACTCATCAATGTATCTTATCATGTCTGT
ATACCGTCGACCTCTAGCTAGAGCTTGGCGTAATCATGGTCATAGCTGTTTCCTGTGTGAAATTGTTATC
CGCTCACAATTCCACACAACATACGAGCCGGAAGCATAAAGTGTAAAGCCTGGGGTGCCTAATGAGTGAG
CTAACTCACATTAATTGCGTTGCGCTCACTGCCCGCTTTCCAGTCGGGAAACCTGTCGTGCCAGCTGCAT
TAATGAATCGGCCAACGCGCGGGGAGAGGCGGTTTGCGTATTGGGCGCTCTTCCGCTTCCTCGCTCACTG
ACTCGCTGCGCTCGGTCGTTCGGCTGCGGCGAGCGGTATCAGCTCACTCAAAGGCGGTAATACGGTTATC
CACAGAATCAGGGGATAACGCAGGAAAGAACATGTGAGCAAAAGGCCAGCAAAAGGCCAGGAACCGTAAA
AAGGCCGCGTTGCTGGCGTTTTTCCATAGGCTCCGCCCCCCTGACGAGCATCACAAAAATCGACGCTCAA
GTCAGAGGTGGCGAAACCCGACAGGACTATAAAGATACCAGGCGTTTCCCCCTGGAAGCTCCCTCGTGCG
CTCTCCTGTTCCGACCCTGCCGCTTACCGGATACCTGTCCGCCTTTCTCCCTTCGGGAAGCGTGGCGCTT
TCTCATAGCTCACGCTGTAGGTATCTCAGTTCGGTGTAGGTCGTTCGCTCCAAGCTGGGCTGTGTGCACG
AACCCCCCGTTCAGCCCGACCGCTGCGCCTTATCCGGTAACTATCGTCTTGAGTCCAACCCGGTAAGACA
CGACTTATCGCCACTGGCAGCAGCCACTGGTAACAGGATTAGCAGAGCGAGGTATGTAGGCGGTGCTACA
GAGTTCTTGAAGTGGTGGCCTAACTACGGCTACACTAGAAGAACAGTATTTGGTATCTGCGCTCTGCTGA
AGCCAGTTACCTTCGGAAAAAGAGTTGGTAGCTCTTGATCCGGCAAACAAACCACCGCTGGTAGCGGT
Features (pLannotate 1.2.2; 24 found; start..end, strand, type, name):
    222..1082    -  CDS            AmpR: β-lactamase; bla; confers resistance to ampicillin, carbenicillin, and related antibiotics
   1083..1187    -  promoter       AmpR promoter: bla
   1246..1298    -  misc_feature   bom (fragment): basis of mobility region from pBR322
   1453..1832    +  enhancer       CMV enhancer: human cytomegalovirus immediate early enhancer
   1833..2036    +  promoter       CMV promoter: human cytomegalovirus (CMV) immediate early promoter
   2032..2065    +  LTR            5' LTR (truncated) (fragment): truncated 5' long terminal repeat (LTR) from HIV-1
   2081..2099    +  promoter       T7 promoter: promoter for bacteriophage T7 RNA polymerase
   2218..2234    +  CDS            capTEV™ (fragment): composite tag for in vivo biotinylation, TEV protease cleavage, and 6xHis tagging
   2236..2301    +  CDS            3xFLAG: three tandem FLAG® epitope tags, followed by an enterokinase cleavage site
   2304..2324    +  misc_feature   MCS (fragment): pBluescript multiple cloning site
   2335..6399    +  CDS            Usp19: UBP19_RAT - Experimental evidence at protein level: Swiss-Prot protein existence level 1. Deubiquitinating enzyme that regulates the degradation of various proteins. Deubiquitinates and prevents proteasomal degradation of RNF123 which in turn stimulates CDKN1B ubiquitin-dependent degradation thereby playing a role in cell proliferation. Involved in decreased protein synthesis in atrophying skeletal muscle. Modulates transcription of major myofibrillar proteins. Also involved in turnover of endoplasmic-reticulum-associated degradation (ERAD) substrates. Regulates the stability of BIRC2/c-IAP1 a
   6621..6638    +  misc_feature   MCS (fragment): pBluescript multiple cloning site
   6660..6884    +  polyA_signal   bGH poly(A) signal: bovine growth hormone polyadenylation signal
   6888..6909    +  promoter       SV40 promoter (fragment): SV40 enhancer and early promoter
   6930..7358    +  rep_origin     f1 ori (sequence partly withheld): f1 bacteriophage origin of replication; arrow indicates direction of (+) strand synthesis
   7372..7701    +  promoter       SV40 promoter: SV40 enhancer and early promoter
   7768..8559    +  CDS            neo: KKA2_KLEPN - Also known as kan, nptII. Experimental evidence at protein level: Swiss-Prot protein existence level 1. Resistance to kanamycin, neomycin, paromomycin, ribostamycin, butirosin and gentamicin B. From Klebsiella pneumoniae.
   8585..8743    +  CDS            ble (fragment): BLE_KLEPN - Experimental evidence at protein level: Swiss-Prot protein existence level 1. Binding protein with a strong affinity to the bleomycin family of antibiotics. Binds to CL990; an antimitotic-antibiotic compound. From Klebsiella pneumoniae.
   8738..8859    +  polyA_signal   SV40 poly(A) signal: SV40 polyadenylation signal
   8932..8948    -  protein_bind   lac operator: The lac repressor binds to the lac operator to inhibit transcription in E. coli. This inhibition can be relieved by adding lactose or isopropyl-β-D-thiogalactopyranoside (IPTG). lac repressor encoded by lacI
   8956..8986    -  promoter       lac promoter: promoter for the E. coli lac operon
   9001..9022    -  protein_bind   CAP binding site: CAP binding activates transcription in the presence of cAMP. E. coli catabolite activator protein
   9035..9127    -  CDS            lacI (fragment): lac repressor; lacI; The lac repressor binds to the lac operator to inhibit transcription in E. coli. This inhibition can be relieved by adding lactose or isopropyl-β-D-thiogalactopyranoside (IPTG).
   9310..51      -  rep_origin     ori (across the origin): high-copy-number ColE1/pMB1/pBR322/pUC origin of replication
