[The description below was written by a language model from this plasmid's Addgene catalogue record and pLannotate feature annotations shown in this document.]
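Description:
pcDNA-rUSP19ER-siRNAresistant is a mammalian expression plasmid built on the pcDNA 3.1/Myc-His A backbone for overexpressing the endoplasmic reticulum-localised isoform of rat USP19, a deubiquitinating enzyme implicated in skeletal muscle atrophy, cell proliferation control and turnover of ER-associated degradation substrates. The sequenced construct is about 9.8 kb. In bacteria it replicates from a high-copy ColE1/pUC-type origin and is selected with ampicillin through the β-lactamase gene. An f1 origin is also present. For mammalian cells, an SV40 early promoter drives a neomycin phosphotransferase gene followed by an SV40 polyadenylation signal, allowing G418 selection of stable transfectants.

The expression cassette uses the human CMV immediate-early enhancer and promoter, followed by a T7 promoter that serves as a sequencing primer site and could support in vitro transcription. The roughly 4.1 kb Usp19 open reading frame carries an N-terminal 6xHis-3xFLAG tag for detection and affinity purification, and the transcript is terminated by the bovine growth hormone polyadenylation signal. The backbone's own C-terminal Myc-His tag is not annotated in the feature table. Three silent codon changes were introduced near the start of the coding sequence, at Lys23, Lys24 and Gln26. They leave the protein sequence unchanged but disrupt the target site of an siRNA, whose identity is not given in the record. This design suits knockdown-and-rescue experiments, in which endogenous USP19 is silenced and the tagged ER isoform is re-expressed to confirm that observed phenotypes are specific to loss of the enzyme. A few short annotations (HIV-1 LTR, capTEV, ble and lacI fragments) are probably partial matches from automated annotation, with the capTEV hit likely corresponding to the His tag.
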