Addgene plasmid #155251: pcDNA-rUSP19ER-siRNAresistant
Purpose: for mammalian overexpression of the siRNA resistant ER isoform of rat USP19
Depositing lab: Simon Wing. Depositing organization: Research Institute of the McGill University Health Centre.
Backbone
  Vector backbone: pcDNA 3.1/Myc-His A
  Backbone size w/o insert (bp): 5493
  Vector type: Mammalian Expression
  Selectable markers: Neomycin (select with G418)
Growth in bacteria
  Bacterial resistance: Ampicillin, 100 μg/mL
  Growth temperature: 37°C
  Growth strain: DH5alpha
  Copy number: High Copy
Gene/Insert
  Gene/Insert name: USP19 (ER isoform) siRNA resistant
  Species: R. norvegicus (rat)
  Insert size (bp): 4074
  Mutation: Lys(23)AAG to AAA, Lys(24)AAG to AAA, Gln(26)CAG to CAA
  Entrez Gene: Usp19
  Promoter: CMV
  Tag / fusion protein: 6XHis-3XFlag (N terminal on insert)
  Cloning method: Restriction Enzyme; 5′ cloning site XbaI (not destroyed); 3′ cloning site PmeI (destroyed during cloning)
  Sequencing primers: 5′ T7; 3′ BGHreverse
Terms and licenses: Academic/Nonprofit Terms; Industry Terms: Not Available to Industry
How to cite: pcDNA-rUSP19ER-siRNAresistant was a gift from Simon Wing (Addgene plasmid # 155251 ; http://n2t.net/addgene:155251 ; RRID:Addgene_155251)
